>Addgene plasmid #204099 | pBP-TagR_MCD1 | addgene full sequence | sequence record 413900 | Addgene NGS Result
GAAGATCCTTTGATCTTTTCTACGGGGTCTGACGCTCAGTGGAACGAAAACTCACGTTAAGGGATTTTGG
TCATGAGATTATCAAAAAGGATCTTCACCTAGATCCTTTTAAATTAAAAATGAAGTTTTAAATCAATCTA
AAGTATATATGAGTAAACTTGGTCTGACAGCTCGAGGCTTGGATTCTCACCAATAAAAAACGCCCGGCGG
CAACCGAGCGTTCTGAACAAATCCAGATGGAGTTCTGAGGTCATTACTGGATCTATCAACAGGAGTCCAA
GCGAGCTCGATATCAAATTACGCCCCGCCCTGCCACTCATCGCAGTACTGTTGTAATTCATTAAGCATTC
TGCCGACATGGAAGCCATCACAAACGGCATGATGAACCTGAATCGCCAGCGGCATCAGCACCTTGTCGCC
TTGCGTATAATATTTGCCCATGGTGAAAACGGGGGCGAAGAAGTTGTCCATATTGGCCACGTTTAAATCA
AAACTGGTGAAACTCACCCAGGGATTGGCTGACACGAAAAACATATTCTCAATAAACCCTTTAGGGAAAT
AGGCCAGGTTTTCACCGTAACACGCCACATCTTGCGAATATATGTGTAGAAACTGCCGGAAATCGTCGTG
GTATTCACTCCAGAGCGATGAAAACGTTTCAGTTTGCTCATGGAAAACGGTGTAACAAGGGTGAACACTA
TCCCATATCACCAGCTCACCGTCTTTCATTGCCATACGAAATTCCGGATGAGCATTCATCAGGCGGGCAA
GAATGTGAATAAAGGCCGGATAAAACTTGTGCTTATTTTTCTTTACGGTCTTTAAAAAGGCCGTAATATC
CAGCTGAACGGTCTGGTTATAGGTACATTGAGCAACTGACTGAAATGCCTCAAAATGTTCTTTACGATGC
CATTGGGATATATCAACGGTGGTATATCCAGTGATTTTTTTCTCCATTTTAGCTTCCTTAGCTCCTGAAA
ATCTCGATAACTCAAAAAATACGCCCGGTAGTGATCTTATTTCATTATGGTGAAAGTTGGAACCTCTTAC
GTGCCCGATCAACTCGAGTGCCACCTGACGTCTAAGAAACCATTATTATCATGACATTAACCTATAAAAA
TAGGCGTATCACGAGGCAGAATTTCAGATAAAAAAAATCCTTAGCTTTCGCTAAGGATGATTTCGGTCTC
AGTACTCTTAATCATGCACAGGAGACTTTTAAATGAGACCTCCGGCAAAAAAGGGCAAGGTGTCACCACC
CTGCCCTTTTTCTTTAAAACCGAAAAGATTACTTCGCGTTATGCAGGCTTCCTCGCTCACTGACTCGCTG
CGCTCGGTCGTTCGGCTGCGGCGAGCGGTATCAGCTCACTCAAAGGCGGTAATACGGTTATCCACAGAAT
CAGGGGATAACGCAGGAAAGAACATGTGAGCAAAAGGCCAGCAAAAGGCCAGGAACCGTAAAAAGGCCGC
GTTGCTGGCGTTTTTCCACAGGCTCCGCCCCCCTGACGAGCATCACAAAAATCGACGCTCAAGTCAGAGG
TGGCGAAACCCGACAGGACTATAAAGATACCAGGCGTTTCCCCCTGGAAGCTCCCTCGTGCGCTCTCCTG
TTCCGACCCTGCCGCTTACCGGATACCTGTCCGCCTTTCTCCCTTCGGGAAGCGTGGCGCTTTCTCATAG
CTCACGCTGTAGGTATCTCAGTTCGGTGTAGGTCGTTCGCTCCAAGCTGGGCTGTGTGCACGAACCCCCC
GTTCAGCCCGACCGCTGCGCCTTATCCGGTAACTATCGTCTTGAGTCCAACCCGGTAAGACACGACTTAT
CGCCACTGGCAGCAGCCACTGGTAACAGGATTAGCAGAGCGAGGTATGTAGGCGGTGCTACAGAGTTCTT
GAAGTGGTGGCCTAACTACGGCTACACTAGAAGAACAGTATTTGGTATCTGCGCTCTGCTGAAGCCAGTT
ACCTTCGGAAAAAGAGTTGGTAGCTCTTGATCCGGCAAACAAACCACCGCTGGTAGCGGTGGTTTTTTTG
TTTGCAAGCAGCAGATTACGCGCAGAAAAAAAGGATCTCAA
Features (pLannotate 1.2.2; 6 found; start..end, strand, type, name):
    183..277     -  terminator     lambda t0 terminator: transcription terminator from phage lambda
    301..957     -  CDS            cat: CAT_ECOLX - Experimental evidence at protein level: Swiss-Prot protein existence level 1. This enzyme is an effector of chloramphenicol resistance in bacteria. From Escherichia coli. This protein is used as a marker in many commonly used cloning vectors, such as pACYC184.
    958..1055    -  promoter       cat promoter: promoter of the E. coli cat gene encoding chloramphenicol acetyltransferase
   1141..1184    -  terminator     bacterial terminator: putative bacterial transcription terminator
   1231..1288    +  terminator     his operon terminator: This putative transcriptin terminator from the E. coli his operon has a 2-bp deletion introduced during synthesis. Its efficiency has not been determined.
   1483..2071    -  rep_origin     ori: high-copy-number ColE1/pMB1/pBR322/pUC origin of replication
