[The description below was written by a language model from this plasmid's Addgene catalogue record and pLannotate feature annotations shown in this document.]
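Description:
pBP-TagR_MCD1 is a small (about 2.1 kb) bacterial part-storage plasmid built on the iGEM pSB1C3 backbone. It carries a single synthetic regulatory element rather than a complete expression cassette. It is catalogued as a "Type 0 tag-compatible RBS part", indicating that it belongs to a hierarchical, modular DNA assembly toolkit in which basic parts are held in individual carrier plasmids and later combined into transcription units. The plasmid replicates at high copy number in E. coli from a ColE1/pMB1/pUC-type origin. It is selected with chloramphenicol through a cat (chloramphenicol acetyltransferase) gene driven by its native cat promoter and followed by the phage lambda t0 terminator.

The insert is described as MCD1, a strong synthetic ribosome binding site formatted for assembly with a tag part. This implies that it is meant to be joined directly upstream of an N-terminal tag module instead of directly to a coding sequence. The insert was introduced by Gibson cloning and carries no recorded mutations. The automated annotation did not identify the RBS element itself, which is expected for a short synthetic sequence. It presumably lies in one of the unannotated stretches of the plasmid, though the record does not give its position. Two annotated terminators, a putative bacterial terminator and a his operon terminator, are consistent with pSB1C3's design of insulating the cloning site from read-through transcription. No promoter, coding sequence or reporter is associated with the insert. The specific assembly standard, overhangs and restriction enzymes used to release the part are also not stated. The construct serves as a source of a strong translation-initiation element for building tagged bacterial expression constructs.
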