Addgene plasmid #204099: pBP-TagR_MCD1
Purpose: Type 0 tag-compatible RBS part
Depositing lab: Mikhail Shapiro. Depositing organization: California Institute of Technology.
Backbone
  Vector backbone: pSB1C3
  Backbone manufacturer: iGEM
  Vector type: Bacterial Expression
Growth in bacteria
  Bacterial resistance: Chloramphenicol, 25 μg/mL
  Growth temperature: 37°C
  Growth strain: NEB Stable
  Copy number: High Copy
Gene/Insert
  Gene/Insert name: MCD1 strong RBS for assembly with tag part
  Species: Synthetic
  Mutation: None
  Cloning method: Gibson Cloning
Terms and licenses: Academic/Nonprofit Terms; Industry Terms: Not Available to Industry
How to cite: pBP-TagR_MCD1 was a gift from Mikhail Shapiro (Addgene plasmid # 204099 ; http://n2t.net/addgene:204099 ; RRID:Addgene_204099)
